Addgene plasmid #168215: pMEH303 NLS dTomato 6x high affinity MS2 loops
Purpose: Mammalian expression of nuclear-localized dTomato with 6 high affinity MS2 loops
Depositing lab: Joshua Leonard. Depositing organization: Northwestern University. Publication: A platform for actively loading cargo RNA to elucidate limiting steps in EV-mediated delivery. Hung ME, Leonard JN. J Extracell Vesicles. 2016 May 13;5:31027. doi: 10.3402/jev.v5.31027. eCollection 2016. PubMed 27189348.
Backbone
  Vector backbone: pGIPZ
  Backbone manufacturer: Open Biosciences
  Backbone size w/o insert (bp): 9592
  Total vector size (bp): 10330
  Modifications to backbone: Includes 6 high affinity MS2 loops downstream of WPRE
  Vector type: Mammalian Expression, Lentiviral
  Selectable markers: Hygromycin
Growth in bacteria
  Bacterial resistance: Ampicillin and Bleocin (Zeocin), 100 & 50 μg/mL
  Growth temperature: 37°C
  Growth strain: NEB Stable
  Copy number: High Copy
Gene/Insert
  Gene/Insert name: NLS dTomato
  Species: Synthetic
  Insert size (bp): 738
  Promoter: CMV
  Tag / fusion protein: NLS (N terminal on insert)
  Cloning method: Restriction Enzyme; 5′ cloning site NheI (not destroyed); 3′ cloning site N/A (unknown if destroyed)
  Sequencing primers: 5′ CMVF CGCAAATGGGCGGTAGGCGTG; 3′ WPRE R ggagcaacatagttaagaatacc
Terms and licenses: Academic/Nonprofit Terms; Industry Terms: Not Available to Industry
Depositor comments: Hygromycin selection marker is not within the LTRs
How to cite: pMEH303 NLS dTomato 6x high affinity MS2 loops was a gift from Joshua Leonard (Addgene plasmid # 168215 ; http://n2t.net/addgene:168215 ; RRID:Addgene_168215)
