[The description below was written by a language model from this plasmid's Addgene catalogue record and pLannotate feature annotations shown in this document.]
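Description:
pMEH303 NLS dTomato 6x high affinity MS2 loops is a 10,330 bp lentiviral and mammalian expression plasmid built on the pGIPZ backbone. It is maintained in E. coli through a high-copy ColE1/pUC-type origin. Bacterial selection uses ampicillin (AmpR with its bla promoter) together with Zeocin (an EM7-driven BleoR cassette lying in reverse orientation between the cPPT and the CMV enhancer). An f1 origin is also present. The lentiviral framework is HIV-1 derived and consists of a truncated 5' LTR, the Ψ packaging signal with a gag fragment, the RRE for Rev-dependent export, the cPPT/CTS, and a self-inactivating ΔU3 3' LTR followed by a bGH polyadenylation signal.

The payload is a synthetic dTomato orange-red fluorescent protein carrying an N-terminal nuclear localization signal. It is expressed from the CMV enhancer/promoter and followed by a WPRE, which enhances transcript stability and expression. Immediately downstream of the WPRE, and still upstream of the 3' LTR, sit six MS2 stem loops described as high-affinity variants. These form part of the 3' untranslated region of the dTomato mRNA, so the transcript can be bound by bacteriophage MS2 coat protein fusions. According to the associated publication title, the construct belongs to a platform for actively loading cargo RNA into extracellular vesicles, where a reporter mRNA of this kind could serve as tagged cargo, with nuclear fluorescence reporting its expression.

An SV40 promoter-driven hygromycin resistance cassette allows selection in mammalian cells. However, the depositor notes, and the feature map confirms, that it lies outside the LTRs. It is therefore not packaged into virus or transferred by transduction, and is useful only after plasmid transfection.
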