Features (pLannotate 1.2.2; 37 found; start..end, strand, type, name):
    377..634     +  LTR            5' LTR (truncated): truncated 5' long terminal repeat (LTR) from HIV-1
    681..806     +  misc_feature   HIV-1 Ψ: packaging signal of human immunodeficiency virus type 1
    790..1128    +  CDS            HIV-1 gag (fragment): gag protein from human immunodeficiency virus 1; gag
   1303..1536    +  misc_feature   RRE: The Rev response element (RRE) of HIV-1 allows for Rev-dependent mRNA export from the nucleus to the cytoplasm.
   1913..2013    +  CDS            Rev (fragment): human immunodeficiency virus 1 (HIV-1) Rev protein; rev; enhances nuclear export of unspliced and incompletely spliced viral mRNAs
   2063..2180    +  misc_feature   cPPT/CTS: central polypurine tract and central termination sequence of HIV-1
   2245..2619    -  CDS            BleoR: antibiotic-binding protein; Sh ble from Streptoalloteichus hindustanus; confers resistance to bleomycin, phleomycin, and Zeocin™
   2639..2686    -  promoter       EM7 promoter: synthetic bacterial promoter&nbsp
   2791..3094    +  enhancer       CMV enhancer: human cytomegalovirus immediate early enhancer
   3095..3298    +  promoter       CMV promoter: human cytomegalovirus (CMV) immediate early promoter
   3459..4160    +  CDS            dTomato: dTomato is a basic (constitutively fluorescent) orange fluorescent protein published in 2004, derived from Discosoma sp.. It is reported to be a somewhat slowly-maturing dimer with low acid sensitivity.
   4170..4758    +  misc_feature   WPRE: woodchuck hepatitis virus posttranscriptional regulatory element
   4762..4779    +  misc_feature   MCS (fragment): pUC18/19 multiple cloning site
   4813..4831    +  misc_RNA       MS2 stem loop: stem loop that binds the bacteriophage MS2 coat protein
   4852..4870    +  misc_RNA       MS2 stem loop: stem loop that binds the bacteriophage MS2 coat protein
   4890..4908    +  misc_RNA       MS2 stem loop: stem loop that binds the bacteriophage MS2 coat protein
   4929..4947    +  misc_RNA       MS2 stem loop: stem loop that binds the bacteriophage MS2 coat protein
   4968..4986    +  misc_RNA       MS2 stem loop: stem loop that binds the bacteriophage MS2 coat protein
   5006..5024    +  misc_RNA       MS2 stem loop: stem loop that binds the bacteriophage MS2 coat protein
   5030..5098    +  CDS            nef (fragment): NEF_HV1Z2 - Experimental evidence at protein level: Swiss-Prot protein existence level 1. Extracellular Nef protein targets CD4(+) T-lymphocytes for apoptosis by interacting with CXCR4 surface receptors. From Human immunodeficiency virus type 1 group M subtype D (isolate Z2/CDC-Z34) (HIV-1).
   5100..5333    +  LTR            3' LTR (ΔU3): self-inactivating 3' long terminal repeat (LTR) from HIV-1
   5440..5664    +  polyA_signal   bGH poly(A) signal: bovine growth hormone polyadenylation signal
   5668..5689    +  promoter       SV40 promoter (fragment): SV40 enhancer and early promoter
   5710..6138    +  rep_origin     f1 ori (sequence partly withheld): f1 bacteriophage origin of replication; arrow indicates direction of (+) strand synthesis
   6152..6481    +  promoter       SV40 promoter: SV40 enhancer and early promoter
   6530..7555    +  CDS            HygR: aminoglycoside phosphotransferase from E. coli; aph(4)-Ia; confers resistance to hygromycin
   7565..7690    +  CDS            ble (fragment): BLE_KLEPN - Experimental evidence at protein level: Swiss-Prot protein existence level 1. Binding protein with a strong affinity to the bleomycin family of antibiotics. Binds to CL990; an antimitotic-antibiotic compound. From Klebsiella pneumoniae.
   7685..7806    +  polyA_signal   SV40 poly(A) signal: SV40 polyadenylation signal
   7879..7895    -  protein_bind   lac operator: The lac repressor binds to the lac operator to inhibit transcription in E. coli. This inhibition can be relieved by adding lactose or isopropyl-β-D-thiogalactopyranoside (IPTG). lac repressor encoded by lacI
   7903..7933    -  promoter       lac promoter: promoter for the E. coli lac operon
   7948..7969    -  protein_bind   CAP binding site: CAP binding activates transcription in the presence of cAMP. E. coli catabolite activator protein
   7982..8074    -  CDS            lacI (fragment): lac repressor; lacI; The lac repressor binds to the lac operator to inhibit transcription in E. coli. This inhibition can be relieved by adding lactose or isopropyl-β-D-thiogalactopyranoside (IPTG).
   8257..8845    -  rep_origin     ori: high-copy-number ColE1/pMB1/pBR322/pUC origin of replication
   9016..9876    -  CDS            AmpR: β-lactamase; bla; confers resistance to ampicillin, carbenicillin, and related antibiotics
   9877..9981    -  promoter       AmpR promoter: bla
  10029..10163   +  polyA_signal   SV40 poly(A) signal: SV40 polyadenylation signal
  10330..329     +  CDS            nef (fragment) (across the origin): NEF_HV1BR - Experimental evidence at protein level: Swiss-Prot protein existence level 1. Extracellular Nef protein targets CD4(+) T-lymphocytes for apoptosis by interacting with CXCR4 surface receptors (PubMed:14990729). From Human immunodeficiency virus type 1 group M subtype B (isolate BRU/LAI) (HIV-1).
>Addgene plasmid #168215 | pMEH303 NLS dTomato 6x high affinity MS2 loops | addgene full sequence | sequence record 350179 | Addgene NGS Result
TGGAAGGGCTAATTCACTCCCAAAGAAGACAAGATATCCTTGATCTGTGGATCTACCACACACAAGGCTA
CTTCCCTGATTAGCAGAACTACACACCAGGGCCAGGGGTCAGATATCCACTGACCTTTGGATGGTGCTAC
AAGCTAGTACCAGTTGAGCCAGATAAGGTAGAAGAGGCCAATAAAGGAGAGAACACCAGCTTGTTACACC
CTGTGAGCCTGCATGGGATGGATGACCCGGAGAGAGAAGTGTTAGAGTGGAGGTTTGACAGCCGCCTAGC
ATTTCATCACGTGGCCCGAGAGCTGCATCCGGAGTACTTCAAGAACTGCTGATATCGAGCTTGCTACAAG
GGACTTTCCGCTGGGGACTTTCCAGGGAGGCGTGGCCTGGGCGGGACTGGGGAGTGGCGAGCCCTCAGAT
CCTGCATATAAGCAGCTGCTTTTTGCCTGTACTGGGTCTCTCTGGTTAGACCAGATCTGAGCCTGGGAGC
TCTCTGGCTAACTAGGGAACCCACTGCTTAAGCCTCAATAAAGCTTGCCTTGAGTGCTTCAAGTAGTGTG
TGCCCGTCTGTTGTGTGACTCTGGTAACTAGAGATCCCTCAGACCCTTTTAGTCAGTGTGGAAAATCTCT
AGCAGTGGCGCCCGAACAGGGACTTGAAAGCGAAAGGGAAACCAGAGGAGCTCTCTCGACGCAGGACTCG
GCTTGCTGAAGCGCGCACGGCAAGAGGCGAGGGGCGGCGACTGGTGAGTACGCCAAAAATTTTGACTAGC
GGAGGCTAGAAGGAGAGAGATGGGTGCGAGAGCGTCAGTATTAAGCGGGGGAGAATTAGATCGCGATGGG
AAAAAATTCGGTTAAGGCCAGGGGGAAAGAAAAAATATAAATTAAAACATATAGTATGGGCAAGCAGGGA
GCTAGAACGATTCGCAGTTAATCCTGGCCTGTTAGAAACATCAGAAGGCTGTAGACAAATACTGGGACAG
CTACAACCATCCCTTCAGACAGGATCAGAAGAACTTAGATCATTATATAATACAGTAGCAACCCTCTATT
GTGTGCATCAAAGGATAGAGATAAAAGACACCAAGGAAGCTTTAGACAAGATAGAGGAAGAGCAAAACAA
AAGTAAGACCACCGCACAGCAAGCGGCCGGCCGCTGATCTTCAGACCTGGAGGAGGAGATATGAGGGACA
ATTGGAGAAGTGAATTATATAAATATAAAGTAGTAAAAATTGAACCATTAGGAGTAGCACCCACCAAGGC
AAAGAGAAGAGTGGTGCAGAGAGAAAAAAGAGCAGTGGGAATAGGAGCTTTGTTCCTTGGGTTCTTGGGA
GCAGCAGGAAGCACTATGGGCGCAGCGTCAATGACGCTGACGGTACAGGCCAGACAATTATTGTCTGGTA
TAGTGCAGCAGCAGAACAATTTGCTGAGGGCTATTGAGGCGCAACAGCATCTGTTGCAACTCACAGTCTG
GGGCATCAAGCAGCTCCAGGCAAGAATCCTGGCTGTGGAAAGATACCTAAAGGATCAACAGCTCCTGGGG
ATTTGGGGTTGCTCTGGAAAACTCATTTGCACCACTGCTGTGCCTTGGAATGCTAGTTGGAGTAATAAAT
CTCTGGAACAGATTTGGAATCACACGACCTGGATGGAGTGGGACAGAGAAATTAACAATTACACAAGCTT
AATACACTCCTTAATTGAAGAATCGCAAAACCAGCAAGAAAAGAATGAACAAGAATTATTGGAATTAGAT
AAATGGGCAAGTTTGTGGAATTGGTTTAACATAACAAATTGGCTGTGGTATATAAAATTATTCATAATGA
TAGTAGGAGGCTTGGTAGGTTTAAGAATAGTTTTTGCTGTACTTTCTATAGTGAATAGAGTTAGGCAGGG
ATATTCACCATTATCGTTTCAGACCCACCTCCCAACCCCGAGGGGACCCGACAGGCCCGAAGGAATAGAA
GAAGAAGGTGGAGAGAGAGACAGAGACAGATCCATTCGATTAGTGAACGGATCGGCACTGCGTGCGCCAA
TTCTGCAGACAAATGGCAGTATTCATCCACAATTTTAAAAGAAAAGGGGGGATTGGGGGGTACAGTGCAG
GGGAAAGAATAGTAGACATAATAGCAACAGACATACAAACTAAAGAATTACAAAAACAAATTACAAAAAT
TCAAAATTTTCGGGTTTATTACAGGGACAGCAGAGATCCAGTTTGGTTAGTACCGGGCCCGCTCTAGTCC
GGAATCAGTCCTGCTCCTCGGCCACGAAGTGCACGCAGTTGCCGGCCGGGTCGCGCAGGGCGAACTCCCG
CCCCCACGGCTGCTCGCCGATCTCGGTCATGGCCGGCCCGGAGGCGTCCCGGAAGTTCGTGGACACGACC
TCCGACCACTCGGCGTACAGCTCGTCCAGGCCGCGCACCCACACCCAGGCCAGGGTGTTGTCCGGCACCA
CCTGGTCCTGGACCGCGCTGATGAACAGGGTCACGTCGTCCCGGACCACACCGGCGAAGTCGTCCTCCAC
GAAGTCCCGGGAGAACCCGAGCCGGTCGGTCCAGAACTCGACCGCTCCGGCGACGTCGCGCGCGGTGAGC
ACCGGAACGGCACTGGTCAACTTGGCCATGGTGGCCCTCCTATAGTGAGTCGTATTATACTATGCCGATA
TACTATGCCGATGATTAATTGTCAACACGTGCTGCAGGTCCGAGGTTCTAGACGTATTACCGCCATGCAT
TAGTTATTAATAGTAATCAATTACGGGGTCATTAGTTCATAGCCCATATATGGAGTTCCGCGTTACATAA
CTTACGGTAAATGGCCCGCCTGGCTGACCGCCCAACGACCCCCGCCCATTGACGTCAATAATGACGTATG
TTCCCATAGTAACGCCAATAGGGACTTTCCATTGACGTCAATGGGTGGAGTATTTACGGTAAACTGCCCA
CTTGGCAGTACATCAAGTGTATCATATGCCAAGTACGCCCCCTATTGACGTCAATGACGGTAAATGGCCC
GCCTGGCATTATGCCCAGTACATGACCTTATGGGACTTTCCTACTTGGCAGTACATCTACGTATTAGTCA
TCGCTATTACCATGGTGATGCGGTTTTGGCAGTACATCAATGGGCGTGGATAGCGGTTTGACTCACGGGG
ATTTCCAAGTCTCCACCCCATTGACGTCAATGGGAGTTTGTTTTGGCACCAAAATCAACGGGACTTTCCA
AAATGTCGTAACAACTCCGCCCCATTGACGCAAATGGGCGGTAGGCGTGTACGGTGGGAGGTCTATATAA
GCAGAGCTCGTTTAGTGAACCGTCAGATCGCCTGGAGACGCCATCCACGCTGTTTTGACCTCCATAGAAG
ACACCGACTCTACTAGAGGATCTGCCACCAGCTAGCAGAGATTCGCTCCAAGGTGTACCGCCGCCATGCC
CAAGAAAAAGCGGAAGGTGTCCCGGGGAATGGTGAGCAAGGGCGAGGAGGTCATCAAAGAGTTCATGCGC
TTCAAGGTGCGCATGGAGGGCTCCATGAACGGCCACGAGTTCGAGATCGAGGGCGAGGGCGAGGGCCGCC
CCTACGAGGGCACCCAGACCGCCAAGCTGAAGGTGACCAAGGGCGGCCCCCTGCCCTTCGCCTGGGACAT
CCTGTCCCCCCAGTTCATGTACGGCTCCAAGGCGTACGTGAAGCACCCCGCCGACATCCCCGATTACAAG
AAGCTGTCCTTCCCCGAGGGCTTCAAGTGGGAGCGCGTGATGAACTTCGAGGACGGCGGTCTGGTGACCG
TGACCCAGGACTCCTCCCTGCAGGACGGCACGCTGATCTACAAGGTGAAGATGCGCGGCACCAACTTCCC
CCCCGACGGCCCCGTAATGCAGAAGAAGACCATGGGCTGGGAGGCCTCCACCGAGCGCCTGTACCCCCGC
GACGGCGTGCTGAAGGGCGAGATCCACCAGGCCCTGAAGCTGAAGGACGGCGGCCACTACCTGGTGGAGT
TCAAGACCATCTACATGGCCAAGAAGCCCGTGCAACTGCCCGGCTACTACTACGTGGACACCAAGCTGGA
CATCACCTCCCACAACGAGGACTACACCATCGTGGAACAGTACGAGCGCTCCGAGGGCCGCCACCACCTG
TTCCTGTACGGCATGGACGAGCTGTACAAGTAGGTCGACAATCAACCTCTGGATTACAAAATTTGTGAAA
GATTGACTGGTATTCTTAACTATGTTGCTCCTTTTACGCTATGTGGATACGCTGCTTTAATGCCTTTGTA
TCATGCTATTGCTTCCCGTATGGCTTTCATTTTCTCCTCCTTGTATAAATCCTGGTTGCTGTCTCTTTAT
GAGGAGTTGTGGCCCGTTGTCAGGCAACGTGGCGTGGTGTGCACTGTGTTTGCTGACGCAACCCCCACTG
GTTGGGGCATTGCCACCACCTGTCAGCTCCTTTCCGGGACTTTCGCTTTCCCCCTCCCTATTGCCACGGC
GGAACTCATCGCCGCCTGCCTTGCCCGCTGCTGGACAGGGGCTCGGCTGTTGGGCACTGACAATTCCGTG
GTGTTGTCGGGGAAGCTGACGTCCTTTCCATGGCTGCTCGCCTGTGTTGCCACCTGGATTCTGCGCGGGA
CGTCCTTCTGCTACGTCCCTTCGGCCCTCAATCCAGCGGACCTTCCTTCCCGCGGCCTGCTGCCGGCTCT
GCGGCCTCTTCCGCGTCTTCGCCTTCGCCCTCAGACGAGTCGGATCTCCCTTTGGGCCGCCTCCCCGCCT
GGAATTCGAGCTCGGTACCTTCCCGGGTTCATTAGATCCTAAGGACCGGTAAACATGAGGATCACCCATG
TCTGCAGGTCGACTCTAGAAAACATGAGGATCACCCATGTCTTGGCACTGGCGTCGTAAACATGAGGATC
ACCCATGTCTGCGGATCCCCTAAGGTAAACATGAGGATCACCCATGTCTGCAGGTCGACTCTAGAAAACA
TGAGGATCACCCATGTCTTGGCACTGGCGTCGTAAACATGAGGATCACCCATGTCTGCGGTACCTTTAAG
ACCAATGACTTACAAGGCAGCTGTAGATCTTAGCCACTTTTTAAAAGAAAAGAGGGGACTGGAAGGGCTA
ATTCACTCCCAACGAAGACAAGATCTGCTTTTTGCTTGTACTGGGTCTCTCTGGTTAGACCAGATCTGAG
CCTGGGAGCTCTCTGGCTAACTAGGGAACCCACTGCTTAAGCCTCAATAAAGCTTGCCTTGAGTGCTTCA
AGTAGTGTGTGCCCGTCTGTTGTGTGACTCTGGTAACTAGAGATCCCTCAGACCCTTTTAGTCAGTGTGG
AAAATCTCTAGCAGTAGTAGTTCATGTCATCTTATTATTCAGTATTTATAACTTGCAAAGAAATGAATAT
CAGAGAGTGAGAGGCCTTGACATTGTTTAAACCCGCTGATCAGCCTCGACTGTGCCTTCTAGTTGCCAGC
CATCTGTTGTTTGCCCCTCCCCCGTGCCTTCCTTGACCCTGGAAGGTGCCACTCCCACTGTCCTTTCCTA
ATAAAATGAGGAAATTGCATCGCATTGTCTGAGTAGGTGTCATTCTATTCTGGGGGGTGGGGTGGGGCAG
GACAGCAAGGGGGAGGATTGGGAAGACAATAGCAGGCATGCTGGGGATGCGGTGGGCTCTATGGCTTCTG
AGGCGGAAAGAACCAGCTGGGGCTCTAGGGGGTATCCCC
[117 nt withheld, positions 5710-5826]
TCACGTTC
[91 nt withheld, positions 5835-5925]
A
[49 nt withheld, positions 5927-5975]
CCTTTGACGTTGGAGTCCACGTTCTTT
[37 nt withheld, positions 6003-6039]
ACCCTATCTCGGTCTATTCTTTTGATTTATAAGGGATTTTGCCGATTTCGGCCTATTGGTTAAAAAATGA
GCTGATTTAACAAAAATTTAACGCGAATTAATTCTGTGGAATGTGTGTCAGTTAGGGTGTGGAAAGTCCC
CAGGCTCCCCAGCAGGCAGAAGTATGCAAAGCATGCATCTCAATTAGTCAGCAACCAGGTGTGGAAAGTC
CCCAGGCTCCCCAGCAGGCAGAAGTATGCAAAGCATGCATCTCAATTAGTCAGCAACCATAGTCCCGCCC
CTAACTCCGCCCATCCCGCCCCTAACTCCGCCCAGTTCCGCCCATTCTCCGCCCCATGGCTGACTAATTT
TTTTTATTTATGCAGAGGCCGAGGCCGCCTCTGCCTCTGAGCTATTCCAGAAGTAGTGAGGAGGCTTTTT
TGGAGGCCTAGGCTTTTGCAAAAAGCTCCCGGGAGCTTGTATATCCATTTTCGGATCTGATCAGCACGTG
ATGAAAAAGCCTGAACTCACCGCGACGTCTGTCGAGAAGTTTCTGATCGAAAAGTTCGACAGCGTCTCCG
ACCTGATGCAGCTCTCGGAGGGCGAAGAATCTCGTGCTTTCAGCTTCGATGTAGGAGGGCGTGGATATGT
CCTGCGGGTAAATAGCTGCGCCGATGGTTTCTACAAAGATCGTTATGTTTATCGGCACTTTGCATCGGCC
GCGCTCCCGATTCCGGAAGTGCTTGACATTGGGGAATTCAGCGAGAGCCTGACCTATTGCATCTCCCGCC
GTGCACAGGGTGTCACGTTGCAAGACCTGCCTGAAACCGAACTGCCCGCTGTTCTGCAGCCGGTCGCGGA
GGCCATGGATGCGATCGCTGCGGCCGATCTTAGCCAGACGAGCGGGTTCGGCCCATTCGGACCGCAAGGA
ATCGGTCAATACACTACATGGCGTGATTTCATATGCGCGATTGCTGATCCCCATGTGTATCACTGGCAAA
CTGTGATGGACGACACCGTCAGTGCGTCCGTCGCGCAGGCTCTCGATGAGCTGATGCTTTGGGCCGAGGA
CTGCCCCGAAGTCCGGCACCTCGTGCACGCGGATTTCGGCTCCAACAATGTCCTGACGGACAATGGCCGC
ATAACAGCGGTCATTGACTGGAGCGAGGCGATGTTCGGGGATTCCCAATACGAGGTCGCCAACATCTTCT
TCTGGAGGCCGTGGTTGGCTTGTATGGAGCAGCAGACGCGCTACTTCGAGCGGAGGCATCCGGAGCTTGC
AGGATCGCCGCGGCTCCGGGCGTATATGCTCCGCATTGGTCTTGACCAACTCTATCAGAGCTTGGTTGAC
GGCAATTTCGATGATGCAGCTTGGGCGCAGGGTCGATGCGACGCAATCGTCCGATCCGGAGCCGGGACTG
TCGGGCGTACACAAATCGCCCGCAGAAGCGCGGCCGTCTGGACCGATGGCTGTGTAGAAGTACTCGCCGA
TAGTGGAAACCGACGCCCCAGCACTCGTCCGAGGGCAAAGGAATAGCACGTGCTACGAGATTTCGATTCC
ACCGCCGCCTTCTATGAAAGGTTGGGCTTCGGAATCGTTTTCCGGGACGCCGGCTGGATGATCCTCCAGC
GCGGGGATCTCATGCTGGAGTTCTTCGCCCACCCCAACTTGTTTATTGCAGCTTATAATGGTTACAAATA
AAGCAATAGCATCACAAATTTCACAAATAAAGCATTTTTTTCACTGCATTCTAGTTGTGGTTTGTCCAAA
CTCATCAATGTATCTTATCATGTCTGTATACCGTCGACCTCTAGCTAGAGCTTGGCGTAATCATGGTCAT
AGCTGTTTCCTGTGTGAAATTGTTATCCGCTCACAATTCCACACAACATACGAGCCGGAAGCATAAAGTG
TAAAGCCTGGGGTGCCTAATGAGTGAGCTAACTCACATTAATTGCGTTGCGCTCACTGCCCGCTTTCCAG
TCGGGAAACCTGTCGTGCCAGCTGCATTAATGAATCGGCCAACGCGCGGGGAGAGGCGGTTTGCGTATTG
GGCGCTCTTCCGCTTCCTCGCTCACTGACTCGCTGCGCTCGGTCGTTCGGCTGCGGCGAGCGGTATCAGC
TCACTCAAAGGCGGTAATACGGTTATCCACAGAATCAGGGGATAACGCAGGAAAGAACATGTGAGCAAAA
GGCCAGCAAAAGGCCAGGAACCGTAAAAAGGCCGCGTTGCTGGCGTTTTTCCATAGGCTCCGCCCCCCTG
ACGAGCATCACAAAAATCGACGCTCAAGTCAGAGGTGGCGAAACCCGACAGGACTATAAAGATACCAGGC
GTTTCCCCCTGGAAGCTCCCTCGTGCGCTCTCCTGTTCCGACCCTGCCGCTTACCGGATACCTGTCCGCC
TTTCTCCCTTCGGGAAGCGTGGCGCTTTCTCATAGCTCACGCTGTAGGTATCTCAGTTCGGTGTAGGTCG
TTCGCTCCAAGCTGGGCTGTGTGCACGAACCCCCCGTTCAGCCCGACCGCTGCGCCTTATCCGGTAACTA
TCGTCTTGAGTCCAACCCGGTAAGACACGACTTATCGCCACTGGCAGCAGCCACTGGTAACAGGATTAGC
AGAGCGAGGTATGTAGGCGGTGCTACAGAGTTCTTGAAGTGGTGGCCTAACTACGGCTACACTAGAAGAA
CAGTATTTGGTATCTGCGCTCTGCTGAAGCCAGTTACCTTCGGAAAAAGAGTTGGTAGCTCTTGATCCGG
CAAACAAACCACCGCTGGTAGCGGTGGTTTTTTTGTTTGCAAGCAGCAGATTACGCGCAGAAAAAAAGGA
TCTCAAGAAGATCCTTTGATCTTTTCTACGGGGTCTGACGCTCAGTGGAACGAAAACTCACGTTAAGGGA
TTTTGGTCATGAGATTATCAAAAAGGATCTTCACCTAGATCCTTTTAAATTAAAAATGAAGTTTTAAATC
AATCTAAAGTATATATGAGTAAACTTGGTCTGACAGTTACCAATGCTTAATCAGTGAGGCACCTATCTCA
GCGATCTGTCTATTTCGTTCATCCATAGTTGCCTGACTCCCCGTCGTGTAGATAACTACGATACGGGAGG
GCTTACCATCTGGCCCCAGTGCTGCAATGATACCGCGAGACCCACGCTCACCGGCTCCAGATTTATCAGC
AATAAACCAGCCAGCCGGAAGGGCCGAGCGCAGAAGTGGTCCTGCAACTTTATCCGCCTCCATCCAGTCT
ATTAATTGTTGCCGGGAAGCTAGAGTAAGTAGTTCGCCAGTTAATAGTTTGCGCAACGTTGTTGCCATTG
CTACAGGCATCGTGGTGTCACGCTCGTCGTTTGGTATGGCTTCATTCAGCTCCGGTTCCCAACGATCAAG
GCGAGTTACATGATCCCCCATGTTGTGCAAAAAAGCGGTTAGCTCCTTCGGTCCTCCGATCGTTGTCAGA
AGTAAGTTGGCCGCAGTGTTATCACTCATGGTTATGGCAGCACTGCATAATTCTCTTACTGTCATGCCAT
CCGTAAGATGCTTTTCTGTGACTGGTGAGTACTCAACCAAGTCATTCTGAGAATAGTGTATGCGGCGACC
GAGTTGCTCTTGCCCGGCGTCAATACGGGATAATACCGCGCCACATAGCAGAACTTTAAAAGTGCTCATC
ATTGGAAAACGTTCTTCGGGGCGAAAACTCTCAAGGATCTTACCGCTGTTGAGATCCAGTTCGATGTAAC
CCACTCGTGCACCCAACTGATCTTCAGCATCTTTTACTTTCACCAGCGTTTCTGGGTGAGCAAAAACAGG
AAGGCAAAATGCCGCAAAAAAGGGAATAAGGGCGACACGGAAATGTTGAATACTCATACTCTTCCTTTTT
CAATATTATTGAAGCATTTATCAGGGTTATTGTCTCATGAGCGGATACATATTTGAATGTATTTAGAAAA
ATAAACAAATAGGGGTTCCGCGCACATTTCCCCGAAAAGTGCCACCTGACGTCGACGGATCGGGAGATCA
ACTTGTTTATTGCAGCTTATAATGGTTACAAATAAAGCAATAGCATCACAAATTTCACAAATAAAGCATT
TTTTTCACTGCATTCTAGTTGTGGTTTGTCCAAACTCATCAATGTATCTTATCATGTCTGGATCAACTGG
ATAACTCAAGCTAACCAAAATCATCCCAAACTTCCCACCCCATACCCTATTACCACTGCCAATTACCTGT
GGTTTCATTTACTCTAAACCTGTGATTCCTCTGAATTATTTTCATTTTAAAGAAATTGTATTTGTTAAAT
ATGTACTACAAACTTAGTAGT
